Addgene plasmid #55680: GEM
Purpose: expression of mouse GEM
Depositing lab: Julian Downward. Depositing organization: Cancer Research UK. Publication: RAS and RHO families of GTPases directly regulate distinct phosphoinositide 3-kinase isoforms. Fritsch R, de Krijger I, Fritsch K, George R, Reason B, Kumar MS, Diefenbacher M, Stamp G, Downward J. Cell. 2013 May 23;153(5):1050-63. doi: 10.1016/j.cell.2013.04.031. PubMed 23706742.
Backbone
  Vector backbone: pGEX2T
  Backbone manufacturer: GE Healthcare Life Sciences
  Backbone size w/o insert (bp): 4948
  Vector type: Bacterial Expression
Growth in bacteria
  Bacterial resistance: Ampicillin, 100 μg/mL
  Growth temperature: 37°C
  Growth strain: BL21 codon plus ril de3
  Copy number: High Copy
Gene/Insert
  Gene/Insert name: GEM
  Species: M. musculus (mouse)
  Entrez Gene: Gem (a.k.a. AV020497)
  Promoter: lac
  Cloning method: Restriction Enzyme; 5′ cloning site BglII (not destroyed); 3′ cloning site EcoRI (not destroyed)
  Sequencing primers: 5′ lac promoter; 3′ GST-R
Terms and licenses: Academic/Nonprofit Terms; Industry Terms: Not Available to Industry
How to cite: GEM was a gift from Julian Downward (Addgene plasmid # 55680 ; http://n2t.net/addgene:55680 ; RRID:Addgene_55680)
