[The description below was written by a language model from this plasmid's Addgene catalogue record.]
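Description:
GEM is a bacterial expression plasmid built on the pGEX2T backbone (listed as 4948 bp without insert) and carrying the mouse Gem coding sequence, which encodes a small GTP-binding protein. The plasmid is maintained in E. coli at high copy number under ampicillin selection. The record lists a BL21-derived, codon-supplemented DE3 expression strain as the growth host, which fits a construct intended for recombinant protein production rather than simple cloning.

The insert was placed by restriction cloning between a 5′ BglII site and a 3′ EcoRI site, both recorded as retained. The promoter is listed as lac. Vectors of the pGEX family generally use an IPTG-inducible lac-type hybrid promoter to drive an N-terminal glutathione S-transferase fusion, and pGEX-2T normally provides a thrombin cleavage site between GST and the inserted protein. The record does not list a tag or fusion partner, although the use of a GST-directed sequencing primer agrees with the GST cassette being present. Whether the whole Gem open reading frame or a fragment is included, and whether any mutations are present, is not stated, and no feature table was supplied to confirm the arrangement of elements.

The stated purpose is expression of mouse GEM. The associated publication concerns direct regulation of phosphoinositide 3-kinase isoforms by RAS and RHO family GTPases, so the plasmid was most plausibly used to make purified GTPase for in vitro binding or biochemical assays, though the record does not spell this out.
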