>Addgene plasmid #55680 | GEM | depositor partial sequence | sequence record 86228 | GEM
ATGACTCTGAATAATGTCACCATGCGCCAAGGCACTGTGGGCATGCAGCCACAGCAGCGCTGGAGTATCC
CTGCTGATGCCAGGCATCTGATGGTCCAGAAGGATCCCCACCCCTGCAACCTCCGAAACCGCCACTCTAC
TGCTCCGGAAGAGCACTGCCGGCGGAGCTGGTCGTCCGACTCCACAGACTCGGTCATCTCTTCTGAGTCT
GGAAACACCTACTACCGAGTAGTGCTTATAGGGGAGCAAGGAGTGGGCAAGTCCACCCTGGCCAACATCT
TTGCAGGTGTGCATGACAGCATGGACAGCGACTGTGAGGTCTTGGGAGAAGATACATATGAGCGTACCCT
GGTCGTTGACGGAGAGAGTGCAACCATTATCCTCCTGGACATGTGGGAAAATAAGGGGGAGAACGAATGG
CTCCATGACCACTGCATGCAGGTCGGGGATGCCTATCTGATCGTCTACTCTATCACAGACCGTGCAAGCT
TCGAGAAGGCATCTGAGCTGAGGATTCAGCTCCGCAGGGCCCGGCAGACAGAAGACATTCCTATAATTTT
GGTTGGCAACAAAAGCGACTTAGTGCGGTGTCGAGAAGTGTCTGTGTCAGAAGGGAGAGCTTGTGCTGTG
GTGTTCGACTGCAAATTCATCGAGACCTCTGCGGCTGTGCAGCACAACGTGAAGGAACTGTTTGAGGGCA
TTGTGCGACAGGTGCGCCTGCGCAGGGACAGCAAGGAGAAGAATGAGAGGAGGCTGGCCTACCAGAAGAG
GCGGGAGAGCATTCCCAGGAAAGCCAGGCGCTTCTGGGGCAAAATTGTGGCCAAAAACAACAAGAACATG
GCTTTCAAGCTCAAGTCAAAATCCTGCCATGACCTGTCTGTGCTCTAG
