>Addgene plasmid #55680 | GEM | depositor partial sequence | sequence record 86229 | pGEX2T backbone
ACGTTATCGACTGCACGGTGCACCAATGCTTCTGGCGTCAGGCAGCCATCGGAAGCTGTGGTATGGCTGT
GCAGGTCGTAAATCACTGCATAATTCGTGTCGCTCAAGGCGCACTCCCGTTCTGGATAATGTTTTTTGCG
CCGACATCATAACGGTTCTGGCAAATATTCTGAAATGAGCTGTTGACAATTAATCATCGGCTCGTATAAT
GTGTGGAATTGTGAGCGGATAACAATTTCACACAGGAAACAGTATTCATGTCCCCTATACTAGGTTATTG
GAAAATTAAGGGCCTTGTGCAACCCACTCGACTTCTTTTGGAATATCTTGAAGAAAAATATGAAGAGCAT
TTGTATGAGCGCGATGAAGGTGATAAATGGCGAAACAAAAAGTTTGAATTGGGTTTGGAGTTTCCCAATC
TTCCTTATTATATTGATGGTGATGTTAAATTAACACAGTCTATGGCCATCATACGTTATATAGCTGACAA
GCACAACATGTTGGGTGGTTGTCCAAAAGAGCGTGCAGAGATTTCAATGCTTGAAGGAGCGGTTTTGGAT
ATTAGATACGGTGTTTCGAGAATTGCATATAGTAAAGACTTTGAAACTCTCAAAGTTGATTTTCTTAGCA
AGCTACCTGAAATGCTGAAAATGTTCGAAGATCGTTTATGTCATAAAACATATTTAAATGGTGATCATGT
AACCCATCCTGACTTCATGTTGTATGACGCTCTTGATGTTGTTTTATACATGGACCCAATGTGCCTGGAT
GCGTTCCCAAAATTAGTTTGTTTTAAAAAACGTATTGAAGCTATCCCACAAATTGATAAGTACTTGAAAT
CCAGCAAGTATATAGCATGGCCTTTGCAGGGCTGGCAAGCCACGTTTGGTGGTGGCGACCATCCTCCAAA
ATCGGATCTGGTTCCGCGTGGATCCCCGGGAATTCATCGTGACTGACTGACGATCTGCCTCGCGCGTTTC
GGTGATGACGGTGAAAACCTCTGACACATGCAGCTCCCGGAGACGGTCACAGCTTGTCTGTAAGCGGATG
CCGGGAGCAGACAAGCCCGTCAGGGCGCGTCAGCGGGTGTTGGCGGGTGTCGGGGCGCAGCCATGACCCA
GTCACGTAGCGATAGCGGAGTGTATAATTCTTGAAGACGAAAGGGCCTCGTGATACGCCTATTTTTATAG
GTTAATGTCATGATAATAATGGTTTCTTAGACGTCAGGTGGCACTTTTCGGGGAAATGTGCGCGGAACCC
CTATTTGTTTATTTTTCTAAATACATTCAAATATGTATCCGCTCATGAGACAATAACCCTGATAAATGCT
TCAATAATATTGAAAAAGGAAGAGTATGAGTATTCAACATTTCCGTGTCGCCCTTATTCCCTTTTTTGCG
GCATTTTGCCTTCCTGTTTTTGCTCACCCAGAAACGCTGGTGAAAGTAAAAGATGCTGAAGATCAGTTGG
GTGCACGAGTGGGTTACATCGAACTGGATCTCAACAGCGGTAAGATCCTTGAGAGTTTTCGCCCCGAAGA
ACGTTTTCCAATGATGAGCACTTTTAAAGTTCTGCTATGTGGCGCGGTATTATCCCGTGTTGACGCCGGG
CAAGAGCAACTCGGTCGCCGCATACACTATTCTCAGAATGACTTGGTTGAGTACTCACCAGTCACAGAAA
AGCATCTTACGGATGGCATGACAGTAAGAGAATTATGCAGTGCTGCCATAACCATGAGTGATAACACTGC
GGCCAACTTACTTCTGACAACGATCGGAGGACCGAAGGAGCTAACCGCTTTTTTGCACAACATGGGGGAT
CATGTAACTCGCCTTGATCGTTGGGAACCGGAGCTGAATGAAGCCATACCAAACGACGAGCGTGACACCA
CGATGCCTGCAGCAATGGCAACAACGTTGCGCAAACTATTAACTGGCGAACTACTTACTCTAGCTTCCCG
GCAACAATTAATAGACTGGATGGAGGCGGATAAAGTTGCAGGACCACTTCTGCGCTCGGCCCTTCCGGCT
GGCTGGTTTATTGCTGATAAATCTGGAGCCGGTGAGCGTGGGTCTCGCGGTATCATTGCAGCACTGGGGC
CAGATGGTAAGCCCTCCCGTATCGTAGTTATCTACACGACGGGGAGTCAGGCAACTATGGATGAACGAAA
TAGACAGATCGCTGAGATAGGTGCCTCACTGATTAAGCATTGGTAACTGTCAGACCAAGTTTACTCATAT
ATACTTTAGATTGATTTAAAACTTCATTTTTAATTTAAAAGGATCTAGGTGAAGATCCTTTTTGATAATC
TCATGACCAAAATCCCTTAACGTGAGTTTTCGTTCCACTGAGCGTCAGACCCCGTAGAAAAGATCAAAGG
ATCTTCTTGAGATCCTTTTTTTCTGCGCGTAATCTGCTGCTTGCAAACAAAAAAACCACCGCTACCAGCG
GTGGTTTGTTTGCCGGATCAAGAGCTACCAACTCTTTTTCCGAAGGTAACTGGCTTCAGCAGAGCGCAGA
TACCAAATACTGTCCTTCTAGTGTAGCCGTAGTTAGGCCACCACTTCAAGAACTCTGTAGCACCGCCTAC
ATACCTCGCTCTGCTAATCCTGTTACCAGTGGCTGCTGCCAGTGGCGATAAGTCGTGTCTTACCGGGTTG
GACTCAAGACGATAGTTACCGGATAAGGCGCAGCGGTCGGGCTGAACGGGGGGTTCGTGCACACAGCCCA
GCTTGGAGCGAACGACCTACACCGAACTGAGATACCTACAGCGTGAGCTATGAGAAAGCGCCACGCTTCC
CGAAGGGAGAAAGGCGGACAGGTATCCGGTAAGCGGCAGGGTCGGAACAGGAGAGCGCACGAGGGAGCTT
CCAGGGGGAAACGCCTGGTATCTTTATAGTCCTGTCGGGTTTCGCCACCTCTGACTTGAGCGTCGATTTT
TGTGATGCTCGTCAGGGGGGCGGAGCCTATGGAAAAACGCCAGCAACGCGGCCTTTTTACGGTTCCTGGC
CTTTTGCTGGCCTTTTGCTCACATGTTCTTTCCTGCGTTATCCCCTGATTCTGTGGATAACCGTATTACC
GCCTTTGAGTGAGCTGATACCGCTCGCCGCAGCCGAACGACCGAGCGCAGCGAGTCAGTGAGCGAGGAAG
CGGAAGAGCGCCTGATGCGGTATTTTCTCCTTACGCATCTGTGCGGTATTTCACACCGCATAAATTCCGA
CACCATCGAATGGTGCAAAACCTTTCGCGGTATGGCATGATAGCGCCCGGAAGAGAGTCAATTCAGGGTG
GTGAATGTGAAACCAGTAACGTTATACGATGTCGCAGAGTATGCCGGTGTCTCTTATCAGACCGTTTCCC
GCGTGGTGAACCAGGCCAGCCACGTTTCTGCGAAAACGCGGGAAAAAGTGGAAGCGGCGATGGCGGAGCT
GAATTACATTCCCAACCGCGTGGCACAACAACTGGCGGGCAAACAGTCGTTGCTGATTGGCGTTGCCACC
TCCAGTCTGGCCCTGCACGCGCCGTCGCAAATTGTCGCGGCGATTAAATCTCGCGCCGATCAACTGGGTG
CCAGCGTGGTGGTGTCGATGGTAGAACGAAGCGGCGTCGAAGCCTGTAAAGCGGCGGTGCACAATCTTCT
CGCGCAACGCGTCAGTGGGCTGATCATTAACTATCCGCTGGATGACCAGGATGCCATTGCTGTGGAAGCT
GCCTGCACTAATGTTCCGGCGTTATTTCTTGATGTCTCTGACCAGACACCCATCAACAGTATTATTTTCT
CCCATGAAGACGGTACGCGACTGGGCGTGGAGCATCTGGTCGCATTGGGTCACCAGCAAATCGCGCTGTT
AGCGGGCCCATTAAGTTCTGTCTCGGCGCGTCTGCGTCTGGCTGGCTGGCATAAATATCTCACTCGCAAT
CAAATTCAGCCGATAGCGGAACGGGAAGGCGACTGGAGTGCCATGTCCGGTTTTCAACAAACCATGCAAA
TGCTGAATGAGGGCATCGTTCCCACTGCGATGCTGGTTGCCAACGATCAGATGGCGCTGGGCGCAATGCG
CGCCATTACCGAGTCCGGGCTGCGCGTTGGTGCGGATATCTCGGTAGTGGGATACGACGATACCGAAGAC
AGCTCATGTTATATCCCGCCGTTAACCACCATCAAACAGGATTTTCGCCTGCTGGGGCAAACCAGCGTGG
ACCGCTTGCTGCAACTCTCTCAGGGCCAGGCGGTGAAGGGCAATCAGCTGTTGCCCGTCTCACTGGTGAA
AAGAAAAACCACCCTGGCGCCCAATACGCAAACCGCCTCTCCCCGCGCGTTGGCCGATTCATTAATGCAG
CTGGCACGACAGGTTTCCCGACTGGAAAGCGGGCAGTGAGCGCAACGCAATTAATGTGAGTTAGCTCACT
CATTAGGCACCCCAGGCTTTACACTTTATGCTTCCGGCTCGTATGTTGTGTGGAATTGTGAGCGGATAAC
AATTTCACACAGGAAACAGCTATGACCATGATTACGGATTCACTGGCCGTCGTTTTACAACGTCGTGACT
GGGAAAACCCTGGCGTTACCCAACTTAATCGCCTTGCAGCACATCCCCCTTTCGCCAGCTGGCGTAATAG
CGAAGAGGCCCGCACCGATCGCCCTTCCCAACAGTTGCGCAGCCTGAATGGCGAATGGCGCTTTGCCTGG
TTTCCGGCACCAGAAGCGGTGCCGGAAAGCTGGCTGGAGTGCGATCTTCCTGAGGCCGATACTGTCGTCG
TCCCCTCAAACTGGCAGATGCACGGTTACGATGCGCCCATCTACACCAACGTAACCTATCCCATTACGGT
CAATCCGCCGTTTGTTCCCACGGAGAATCCGACGGGTTGTTACTCGCTCACATTTAATGTTGATGAAAGC
TGGCTACAGGAAGGCCAGACGCGAATTATTTTTGATGGCGTTGGAATT
