>Addgene plasmid #55680 | GEM | addgene partial sequence | sequence record 92898 | pGEX5 5'-GGGCTGGCAAGCCACGTTTGGTG-3'
TCGGATCTGGTTCGCGTGGATCTACTCTGAATAATGTCACCATGCGCCAAGGCACTGTGGGCATGCAGCC
ACAGCAGCGCTGGAGTATCCCTGCTGATGCCAGGCATCTGATGGTCCAGAAGGATCCCCACCCCTGCAAC
CTCCGAAACCGCCACTCTACTGCTCCGGAAGAGCACTGCCGGCGGAGCTGGTCGTCCGACTCCACAGACT
CGGTCATCTCTTCTGAGTCTGGAAACACCTACTACCGAGTAGTGCTTATAGGGGAGCAAGGAGTGGGCAA
GTCCACCCTGGCCAACATCTTTGCAGGTGTGCATGACAGCATGGACAGCGACTGTGAGGTCTTGGGAGAA
GATACATATGAGCGTACCCTGGTCGTTGACGGAGAGAGTGCAACCATTATCCTCCTGGACATGTGGGAAA
ATAAGGGGGAGAACGAATGGCTCCATGACCACTGCATGCAGGTCGGGGATGCCTATCTGATCGTCTACTC
TATCACAGACCGTGCAAGCTTCGAGAAGGCATCTGAGCTGAGGATTCAGCTCCGCAGGGCCCGGCAGACA
GAAGACATTCCTATAATTTTGGTTGGCAACAAAAGCGACTTAGTGCGGTGTCGAGAAGTGTCTGTGTCAG
AAGGGAGAGCTTGTGCTGTGGTGTTCGACTGCAAATTCATCGAGACCTCTGCGGCTGTGCAGCACAACGT
GAAGGAACTGTTTGAGGGCATTGTGCGACAGGTGCGCCTGCGCAGGGACAGCAAGGAGAAGAATGAGAGG
AGGCTGGCCTACCAGAAGAGGCGGGAGAGCATTCCCAGGAAAGCCAGGCGCTTCTGGGGGC
