>Addgene plasmid #55680 | GEM | addgene partial sequence | sequence record 93030 | pGEX3 5'-CCGGGAGCTGCATGTGTCAGAGG-3'
CGCGCGAGGCAGATCGGTCAGTCAGTCACGATGAATTCCTAGAGCACAGACAGGTCATGGCAGGATTTTG
ACTTGAGCTTGAAAGCCATGTTCTTGTTGTTTTTGGCCACAATTTTGCCCCAGAAGCGCCTGGCTTTCCT
GGGAATGCTCTCCCGCCTCTTCTGGTAGGCCAGCCTCCTCTCATTCTTCTCCTTGCTGTCCCTGCGCAGG
CGCACCTGTCGCACAATGCCCTCAAACAGTTCCTTCACGTTGTGCTGCACAGCCGCAGAGGTCTCGATGA
ATTTGCAGTCGAACACCACAGCACAAGCTCTCCCTTCTGACACAGACACTTCTCGACACCGCACTAAGTC
GCTTTTGTTGCCAACCAAAATTATAGGAATGTCTTCTGTCTGCCGGGCCCTGCGGAGCTGAATCCTCAGC
TCAGATGCCTTCTCGAAGCTTGCACGGTCTGTGATAGAGTAGACGATCAGATAGGCATCCCCGACCTGCA
TGCAGTGGTCATGGAGCCATTCGTTCTCCCCCTTATTTTCCCACATGTCCAGGAGGATAATGGTTGCACT
CTCTCCGTCAACGACCAGGGTACGCTCATATGTATCTTCTCCCAAGACCTCACAGTCGCTGTCCATGCTG
TCATGCACACCTGCAAAGATGTTGGCCAGGGTGGACTTGCCCACTCCTTGCTCCCCTATAAGCACTACTC
GGTAGTAGGTGTTTCCAGACTCAGAAGAGATGACCGAGTCTGTGGAGTCGGACGACCAGCTCCGCCGGCA
GTGCTCTTCCGGAGCAGTAGAGTGGCGGTTTCGGAGGTTGCAGGGGTGGGGATCCTTCTGGACCATCAGA
TGCCTGGCATCAGCAGGGATACTCCAGCGCTGCTGTGGCTGCATGCCCACAGTGCCTTGGCGCATGGTGA
C
